Addgene plasmid #8514: HOXA9 (murine) FLAG pRC/CMV
Depositing lab: Corey Largman. Depositing organization: San Francisco VA Health Care System. Publication: AbdB-like Hox proteins stabilize DNA binding by the Meis1 homeodomain proteins. Shen WF, Montgomery JC, Rozenfeld S, Moskow JJ, Lawrence HJ, Buchberg AM, Largman C. Mol Cell Biol 1997 Nov;17(11):6448-58. PubMed 9343407.
Backbone
  Vector backbone: pRC/CMV
  Backbone manufacturer: Invitrogen
  Backbone size w/o insert (bp): 5500
  Vector type: Mammalian Expression
Growth in bacteria
  Bacterial resistance: Ampicillin, 100 μg/mL
  Growth temperature: 37°C
  Growth strain: DH5alpha
  Copy number: Unknown
Gene/Insert
  Gene/Insert name: HOXA9 (alt names: HOX1G; HOX1.7)
  Species: M. musculus (mouse)
  Insert size (bp): 1114
  Mutation: FLAG epitope tag replaces T7 tag in the pET backbone; ribosomal binding site, HIS tag and new FLAG from pET cloned into pRC/CMV
  GenBank ID: NM_010456
  Entrez Gene: Hoxa9 (a.k.a. D6a9, Hox-1.7)
  Tag / fusion protein: His (N terminal on insert); FLAG (N terminal on insert)
  Cloning method: Restriction Enzyme; 5′ cloning site HindII/blunt-Xba/blunt (destroyed during cloning); 3′ cloning site NotI (destroyed during cloning)
  Sequencing primers: 5′ T7
Resource information
  A portion of this plasmid was derived from a plasmid made by: Dr. Debra Wolgemuth
Terms and licenses: Academic/Nonprofit Terms; Industry Terms: Not Available to Industry
Depositor comments: this clone lacks most of the long 3'UTR from the longest Hoxa9 gene transcript
How to cite: HOXA9 (murine) FLAG pRC/CMV was a gift from Corey Largman (Addgene plasmid # 8514 ; http://n2t.net/addgene:8514 ; RRID:Addgene_8514)
