[The description below was written by a language model from this plasmid's Addgene catalogue record.]
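Description:
HOXA9 (murine) FLAG pRC/CMV is a mammalian expression plasmid built on the commercial pRC/CMV backbone (about 5.5 kb without insert) and carrying the mouse Hoxa9 coding region, also known as Hox-1.7 or Hox1g. It is propagated in standard E. coli cloning strains under ampicillin selection; the record lists the copy number as unknown. No feature table accompanies the entry. The promoter is therefore not explicitly annotated, although the backbone name indicates CMV-driven expression, and any mammalian selection marker on the backbone is likewise not stated.

The roughly 1.1 kb insert encodes the homeodomain transcription factor HOXA9 with two N-terminal tags, a His tag followed by a FLAG epitope. According to the record, the cassette originated in a pET bacterial expression vector, where the original T7 tag was replaced with FLAG. The pET ribosomal binding site, His tag and new FLAG tag were then moved together with the gene into pRC/CMV by restriction cloning. The 5′ junction was made by blunt-ended ligation and the 3′ junction used a NotI site, and all of these sites were destroyed in the process. A T7 primer is listed for sequencing from the 5′ end. The depositor notes that the clone lacks most of the long 3′UTR found in the longest Hoxa9 transcript.

The construct suits expression of epitope-tagged HOXA9 in mammalian cells, with FLAG or His available for detection or pull-down. The associated publication concerns how AbdB-like Hox proteins stabilise DNA binding by Meis1 homeodomain proteins, which suggests use in protein–protein and protein–DNA interaction studies.
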