>Addgene plasmid #8514 | HOXA9 (murine) FLAG pRC/CMV | depositor partial sequence | sequence record 6712 | Author sequence
CATATGGACTACAAGGACGACGATGACAAGCTTAAGAGGCCTCAGGATCCCACCACCGGGGCCCTGGGCA
ACTACTATGTGGACTCCTTCCTGCTGGGCGCCGACGCTGCTGATGAGCTGGGTGCGGGACGCTACGCTCC
AGGGACCCTGGGTCAACCCCCAAGGCAGGCGGCAGCTCTTGCCGAACACCCCGACTTCAGTCCTTGCAGC
TTCCAGTCCAAGGCGGCGGTGTTTGGTGCCTCGTGGAACCCAGTGCACGCGGCGGGCGCCAATGCGGTGC
CTGCTGCAGTGTATCATCACCACCACCACCCCTACGTGCATCCCCAGGCGCCCGTGGCGGCGGCGGCGCC
GGACGGCAGGTATATGCGCTCCTGGCTGGAACCCACGCCCGGTGCGCTCTCCTTCGCGGGCTTACCCTCC
AGCCGGCCTTATGGCATTAAACCTGAACCGCTCTCGGCCAGAAGGGGTGACTGTCCCACGCTTGACACTC
ACACTTTGTCCCTGACTGACTATGCTTGTGGTTCTCCTCCAGTTGATAGAGAAAAACAACCCAGCGAAGG
CGCCTTCTCCGAAAACAATGCCGAGAATGAGAGCGGCGGAGACAAGCCCCCCATCGATCCCAATAACCCG
GCTGCCAACTGGCTACATGCTCGCTCCACTCGGAAGAAGCGATGCCCCTACACAAAACACCAGACGCTGG
AACTGGAGAAGGAGTTTCTGTTTAACATGTACCTCACACGGGACCGCAGGTACGAGGTGGCCCGGCTGCT
CAACCTCACCGAAAGGCAGGTCAAGATCTGGTTCCAGAACCGCAGGATGAAAATGAAGAAAATCAACAAG
GACCGAGCAAAAGACGAGTGAGCCTTTTAGGGGCTCATTTAAAAAGAGAGCAAGCTAGAAAGAAAAAGAA
AGGACTGTCCGTCTCCCTCTGTCTCCTCTCCCCCAAACCCAGCCTCCACCCGCACAAAGGGGCTCTAAAT
CCCAGGCCTCATCTCCCCACTGGCAGTCCGTGCTCAGGCTGGCTCTTAGGCCTGCGGCTTTGATGGAGGA
GGTATTGTAAGCTT
