>Addgene plasmid #8514 | HOXA9 (murine) FLAG pRC/CMV | addgene partial sequence | sequence record 17361 | CMV-F 5'-CGCAAATGGGCGGTAGGCGTG-3'
GCAGAGCTCTCTGGCTACTAGAGAACCACTGCTTACTGGCTTATCGAAATTAATACGACTCACTATAGGG
AGACCCAAGCTCTAGAAATAATTTTGTTTAACTTTAAGAAGGAGATATACCATGGGCAGCAGCCATCATC
ATCATCATCACAGCAGCGGCCTGGTGCCGCGCGGCAGCCATATGGACTACAAGGACGACGATGACAAGCT
TAAGAGGCCTCAGGATCCCACCACCGGGGCCCTGGGCAACTACTATGTGGACTCCTTCCTGCTGGGCGCC
GACGCTGCTGATGAGCTGGGTGCGGGACGCTACGCTCCAGGGACCCTGGGTCAACCCCCAAGGCAGGCGG
CAGCTCTGGCCGAACACCCCGACTTCAGTCCTTGCAGCTTCCAGTCCAAGGCGGCGGTGTTTGGTGCCTC
GTGGAACCCAGTGCACGCGGCGGGCGCCAATGCGGTGCCTGCTGCAGTGTATCATCACCACCACCACCCC
TACGTGCATCCCCAGGCGCCCGTGGCGGCGGCGGCGCCGGACGGCAGGTATATGCGCTCCTGGCTGGAAC
CCACGCCCGGTGCGCTCTCCTTCGCGGGCTTACCCTCCAGCCGGCCTTATGGCATTAAACCTGAACCGCT
CTCGGCCAGAAGGGGTGACTGTCCCACGCTTGACACTCACACTTTGTCCCTGACTGACTATGCTTGTGGT
TCTCCTCCAGTTGATAGAGAAAAACAACCCAGCGAAGGCGCCTTCTCCGAAACAATGCCGAGAATGAGAG
CGGCGGAGACAAGCCCCCCATCGATCCCCATAACCCGGCTGCCAACTGGCTACATGCTC
